Addgene plasmid #77449: ITK gRNA (BRDN0001147252)
Purpose: 3rd generation lentiviral gRNA plasmid targeting human ITK
Depositing lab: John Doench & David Root. Depositing organization: Broad Institute. Publication: Optimized sgRNA design to maximize activity and minimize off-target effects of CRISPR-Cas9. Doench JG, Fusi N, Sullender M, Hegde M, Vaimberg EW, Donovan KF, Smith I, Tothova Z, Wilen C, Orchard R, Virgin HW, Listgarten J, Root DE. Nat Biotechnol. 2016 Jan 18. doi: 10.1038/nbt.3437. PubMed 26780180.
Backbone
  Vector backbone: lentiGuide-Puro
  Backbone manufacturer: Zhang Lab (Addgene plasmid # 52963)
  Vector type: Mammalian Expression, Lentiviral, CRISPR
  Selectable markers: Puromycin
Growth in bacteria
  Bacterial resistance: Ampicillin, 100 μg/mL
  Growth temperature: 37°C
  Growth strain: DH5alpha
  Copy number: High Copy
Gene/Insert
  Gene/Insert name: ITK (alt names: ITK; NM_005546.3)
  gRNA/shRNA sequence: GGAAGGGGCTATGTCAGAAG
  Species: H. sapiens (human)
  Entrez Gene: ITK (a.k.a. EMT, LPFS1, LYK, PSCTK2)
  Promoter: hU6
  Cloning method: Unknown
  Sequencing primers: 5′ U6-F; 3′ pS2-R
Terms and licenses: Academic/Nonprofit Terms; Industry Terms: Not Available to Industry
Depositor comments: The gRNA was designed to target the following Genbank reference sequence(s): NM_005546.3. Note that this plasmid does NOT contain Cas9. It should be used in conjunction with lentiCas9-Blast (Addgene #52962) or otherwise with cell lines already expressing Cas9. Browse the full kinome gRNA library at http://www.addgene.org/pooled-library/broadgpp-human-kinome/ or visit http://www.broadinstitute.org/rnai/public/ for detailed protocols and information.
How to cite: ITK gRNA (BRDN0001147252) was a gift from John Doench & David Root (Addgene plasmid # 77449 ; http://n2t.net/addgene:77449 ; RRID:Addgene_77449)
