[The description below was written by a language model from this plasmid's Addgene catalogue record and pLannotate feature annotations shown in this document.]
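Description:
ITK gRNA (BRDN0001147252) is a third-generation lentiviral guide RNA plasmid built on the lentiGuide-Puro backbone and designed to direct Streptococcus pyogenes Cas9 to the human ITK gene, with the guide designed against the NM_005546.3 reference transcript. In bacteria it is maintained as a high-copy plasmid through a ColE1/pUC-type origin and selected with ampicillin via the β-lactamase gene. An f1 origin, an SV40 origin and remnants of lac and phage promoter elements are also annotated in the backbone.

The lentiviral transfer cassette begins with an RSV promoter fused to a truncated HIV-1 5' LTR, which makes genomic RNA production Tat-independent. This is followed by the Ψ packaging signal with a partial gag sequence and the Rev response element for nuclear export of the unspliced viral RNA. Downstream, a human U6 RNA polymerase III promoter drives the ITK-specific spacer joined to the SpCas9 gRNA scaffold, and a cPPT/CTS element aids nuclear import of the reverse-transcribed genome. A separate EF-1α core promoter with its intron A expresses puromycin N-acetyltransferase, allowing selection of transduced mammalian cells. A WPRE enhances transcript expression, and the ΔU3 3' LTR renders the integrated provirus self-inactivating.

The plasmid does not encode Cas9, so it is intended for use alongside a separate Cas9 vector or in cells that already express the nuclease. It is an individual clone from a human kinome gRNA collection and is suited to knockout of ITK, either by transfection or after packaging into lentivirus with helper plasmids.
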