Features (pLannotate 1.2.2; 29 found; start..end, strand, type, name):
     14..80      +  CDS            small t antigen (fragment): SV40 (simian virus 40) small t antigen
    106..317     +  promoter       EF-1α core promoter: core promoter for human elongation factor EF-1α
    318..1256    +  intron         EF-1α intron A: intron upstream of the start codon of human EF-1α
   1278..1877    +  CDS            PuroR (fragment): puromycin N-acetyltransferase; pac from Streptomyces; confers resistance to puromycin
   1893..2481    +  misc_feature   WPRE: woodchuck hepatitis virus posttranscriptional regulatory element
   2532..2551    +  misc_feature   cPPT/CTS (fragment): central polypurine tract and central termination sequence of HIV-1
   2553..2786    +  LTR            3' LTR (ΔU3): self-inactivating 3' long terminal repeat (LTR) from HIV-1
   2864..2985    +  polyA_signal   SV40 poly(A) signal: SV40 polyadenylation signal
   3025..3160    +  rep_origin     SV40 ori: SV40 origin of replication
   3181..3199    -  promoter       T7 promoter: promoter for bacteriophage T7 RNA polymerase
   3207..3362    +  CDS            lacZα (fragment): LacZα fragment of β-galactosidase; lacZ fragment
   3367..3795    +  rep_origin     f1 ori (sequence partly withheld): f1 bacteriophage origin of replication; arrow indicates direction of (+) strand synthesis
   3848..3952    +  promoter       AmpR promoter: bla
   3953..4813    +  CDS            AmpR: β-lactamase; bla; confers resistance to ampicillin, carbenicillin, and related antibiotics
   4984..5572    +  rep_origin     ori: high-copy-number ColE1/pMB1/pBR322/pUC origin of replication
   5755..5847    +  CDS            lacI (fragment): lac repressor; lacI; The lac repressor binds to the lac operator to inhibit transcription in E. coli. This inhibition can be relieved by adding lactose or isopropyl-β-D-thiogalactopyranoside (IPTG).
   5860..5881    +  protein_bind   CAP binding site: CAP binding activates transcription in the presence of cAMP. E. coli catabolite activator protein
   5896..5926    +  promoter       lac promoter: promoter for the E. coli lac operon
   5934..5950    +  protein_bind   lac operator: The lac repressor binds to the lac operator to inhibit transcription in E. coli. This inhibition can be relieved by adding lactose or isopropyl-β-D-thiogalactopyranoside (IPTG). lac repressor encoded by lacI
   5995..6013    +  promoter       T3 promoter: promoter for bacteriophage T3 RNA polymerase
   6041..6267    +  promoter       RSV promoter: Rous sarcoma virus enhancer/promoter
   6268..6448    +  LTR            5' LTR (truncated): truncated 5' long terminal repeat (LTR) from HIV-1
   6495..6620    +  misc_feature   HIV-1 Ψ: packaging signal of human immunodeficiency virus type 1
   6604..6967    +  CDS            HIV-1 gag (fragment): gag protein from human immunodeficiency virus 1; gag
   7113..7346    +  misc_feature   RRE: The Rev response element (RRE) of HIV-1 allows for Rev-dependent mRNA export from the nucleus to the cytoplasm.
   7723..7749    +  CDS            Rev (fragment): human immunodeficiency virus 1 (HIV-1) Rev protein; rev; enhances nuclear export of unspliced and incompletely spliced viral mRNAs
   7753..7993    +  promoter       U6 promoter: RNA polymerase III promoter for human U6 snRNA
   8023..8098    +  misc_RNA       gRNA scaffold: guide RNA scaffold for the Streptococcus pyogenes CRISPR/Cas9 system
   8154..8271    +  misc_feature   cPPT/CTS: central polypurine tract and central termination sequence of HIV-1
>Addgene plasmid #77449 | ITK gRNA (BRDN0001147252) | addgene full sequence | sequence record 187782 | Addgene Assembled Sequence
CCCGGGTGCAAAGATGGATAAAGTTTTAAACAGAGAGGAATCTTTGCAGCTAATGGACCTTCTAGGTCTT
GAAAGGAGTGGGAATTGGCTCCGGTGCCCGTCAGTGGGCAGAGCGCACATCGCCCACAGTCCCCGAGAAG
TTGGGGGGAGGGGTCGGCAATTGATCCGGTGCCTAGAGAAGGTGGCGCGGGGTAAACTGGGAAAGTGATG
TCGTGTACTGGCTCCGCCTTTTTCCCGAGGGTGGGGGAGAACCGTATATAAGTGCAGTAGTCGCCGTGAA
CGTTCTTTTTCGCAACGGGTTTGCCGCCAGAACACAGGTAAGTGCCGTGTGTGGTTCCCGCGGGCCTGGC
CTCTTTACGGGTTATGGCCCTTGCGTGCCTTGAATTACTTCCACCTGGCTGCAGTACGTGATTCTTGATC
CCGAGCTTCGGGTTGGAAGTGGGTGGGAGAGTTCGAGGCCTTGCGCTTAAGGAGCCCCTTCGCCTCGTGC
TTGAGTTGAGGCCTGGCCTGGGCGCTGGGGCCGCCGCGTGCGAATCTGGTGGCACCTTCGCGCCTGTCTC
GCTGCTTTCGATAAGTCTCTAGCCATTTAAAATTTTTGATGACCTGCTGCGACGCTTTTTTTCTGGCAAG
ATAGTCTTGTAAATGCGGGCCAAGATCTGCACACTGGTATTTCGGTTTTTGGGGCCGCGGGCGGCGACGG
GGCCCGTGCGTCCCAGCGCACATGTTCGGCGAGGCGGGGCCTGCGAGCGCGGCCACCGAGAATCGGACGG
GGGTAGTCTCAAGCTGGCCGGCCTGCTCTGGTGCCTGGCCTCGCGCCGCCGTGTATCGCCCCGCCCTGGG
CGGCAAGGCTGGCCCGGTCGGCACCAGTTGCGTGAGCGGAAAGATGGCCGCTTCCCGGCCCTGCTGCAGG
GAGCTCAAAATGGAGGACGCGGCGCTCGGGAGAGCGGGCGGGTGAGTCACCCACACAAAGGAAAAGGGCC
TTTCCGTCCTCAGCCGTCGCTTCATGTGACTCCACGGAGTACCGGGCGCCGTCCAGGCACCTCGATTAGT
TCTCGAGCTTTTGGAGTACGTCGTCTTTAGGTTGGGGGGAGGGGTTTTATGCGATGGAGTTTCCCCACAC
TGAGTGGGTGGAGACTGAAGTTAGGCCAGCTTGGCACTTGATGTAATTCTCCTTGGAATTTGCCCTTTTT
GAGTTTGGATCTTGGTTCATTCTCAAGCCTCAGACAGTGGTTCAAAGTTTTTTTCTTCCATTTCAGGTGT
CGTGACGTACGGCCACCATGACCGAGTACAAGCCCACGGTGCGCCTCGCCACCCGCGACGACGTCCCCAG
GGCCGTACGCACCCTCGCCGCCGCGTTCGCCGACTACCCCGCCACGCGCCACACCGTCGATCCGGACCGC
CACATCGAGCGGGTCACCGAGCTGCAAGAACTCTTCCTCACGCGCGTCGGGCTCGACATCGGCAAGGTGT
GGGTCGCGGACGACGGCGCCGCCGTGGCGGTCTGGACCACGCCGGAGAGCGTCGAAGCGGGGGCGGTGTT
CGCCGAGATCGGCCCGCGCATGGCCGAGTTGAGCGGTTCCCGGCTGGCCGCGCAGCAACAGATGGAAGGC
CTCCTGGCGCCGCACCGGCCCAAGGAGCCCGCGTGGTTCCTGGCCACCGTCGGAGTCTCGCCCGACCACC
AGGGCAAGGGTCTGGGCAGCGCCGTCGTGCTCCCCGGAGTGGAGGCGGCCGAGCGCGCCGGGGTGCCCGC
CTTCCTGGAGACCTCCGCGCCCCGCAACCTCCCCTTCTACGAGCGGCTCGGCTTCACCGTCACCGCCGAC
GTCGAGGTGCCCGAAGGACCGCGCACCTGGTGCATGACCCGCAAGCCCGGTGCCTGAACGCGTTAAGTCG
ACAATCAACCTCTGGATTACAAAATTTGTGAAAGATTGACTGGTATTCTTAACTATGTTGCTCCTTTTAC
GCTATGTGGATACGCTGCTTTAATGCCTTTGTATCATGCTATTGCTTCCCGTATGGCTTTCATTTTCTCC
TCCTTGTATAAATCCTGGTTGCTGTCTCTTTATGAGGAGTTGTGGCCCGTTGTCAGGCAACGTGGCGTGG
TGTGCACTGTGTTTGCTGACGCAACCCCCACTGGTTGGGGCATTGCCACCACCTGTCAGCTCCTTTCCGG
GACTTTCGCTTTCCCCCTCCCTATTGCCACGGCGGAACTCATCGCCGCCTGCCTTGCCCGCTGCTGGACA
GGGGCTCGGCTGTTGGGCACTGACAATTCCGTGGTGTTGTCGGGGAAATCATCGTCCTTTCCTTGGCTGC
TCGCCTGTGTTGCCACCTGGATTCTGCGCGGGACGTCCTTCTGCTACGTCCCTTCGGCCCTCAATCCAGC
GGACCTTCCTTCCCGCGGCCTGCTGCCGGCTCTGCGGCCTCTTCCGCGTCTTCGCCTTCGCCCTCAGACG
AGTCGGATCTCCCTTTGGGCCGCCTCCCCGCGTCGACTTTAAGACCAATGACTTACAAGGCAGCTGTAGA
TCTTAGCCACTTTTTAAAAGAAAAGGGGGGACTGGAAGGGCTAATTCACTCCCAACGAAGACAAGATCTG
CTTTTTGCTTGTACTGGGTCTCTCTGGTTAGACCAGATCTGAGCCTGGGAGCTCTCTGGCTAACTAGGGA
ACCCACTGCTTAAGCCTCAATAAAGCTTGCCTTGAGTGCTTCAAGTAGTGTGTGCCCGTCTGTTGTGTGA
CTCTGGTAACTAGAGATCCCTCAGACCCTTTTAGTCAGTGTGGAAAATCTCTAGCAGTACGTATAGTAGT
TCATGTCATCTTATTATTCAGTATTTATAACTTGCAAAGAAATGAATATCAGAGAGTGAGAGGAACTTGT
TTATTGCAGCTTATAATGGTTACAAATAAAGCAATAGCATCACAAATTTCACAAATAAAGCATTTTTTTC
ACTGCATTCTAGTTGTGGTTTGTCCAAACTCATCAATGTATCTTATCATGTCTGGCTCTAGCTATCCCGC
CCCTAACTCCGCCCATCCCGCCCCTAACTCCGCCCAGTTCCGCCCATTCTCCGCCCCATGGCTGACTAAT
TTTTTTTATTTATGCAGAGGCCGAGGCCGCCTCGGCCTCTGAGCTATTCCAGAAGTAGTGAGGAGGCTTT
TTTGGAGGCCTAGGGACGTACCCAATTCGCCCTATAGTGAGTCGTATTACGCGCGCTCACTGGCCGTCGT
TTTACAACGTCGTGACTGGGAAAACCCTGGCGTTACCCAACTTAATCGCCTTGCAGCACATCCCCCTTTC
GCCAGCTGGCGTAATAGCGAAGAGGCCCGCACCGATCGCCCTTCCCAACAGTTGCGCAGCCTGAATGGCG
AATGGG
[124 nt withheld, positions 3367-3490]
C
[91 nt withheld, positions 3492-3582]
A
[49 nt withheld, positions 3584-3632]
CCTTTGACGTTGGAGTCCACGTTCTTT
[37 nt withheld, positions 3660-3696]
ACCCTATCTCGGTCTATTCTTTTGATTTATAAGGGATTTTGCCGATTTCGGCCTATTGGTTAAAAAATGA
GCTGATTTAACAAAAATTTAACGCGAATTTTAACAAAATATTAACGCTTACAATTTAGGTGGCACTTTTC
GGGGAAATGTGCGCGGAACCCCTATTTGTTTATTTTTCTAAATACATTCAAATATGTATCCGCTCATGAG
ACAATAACCCTGATAAATGCTTCAATAATATTGAAAAAGGAAGAGTATGAGTATTCAACATTTCCGTGTC
GCCCTTATTCCCTTTTTTGCGGCATTTTGCCTTCCTGTTTTTGCTCACCCAGAAACGCTGGTGAAAGTAA
AAGATGCTGAAGATCAGTTGGGTGCACGAGTGGGTTACATCGAACTGGATCTCAACAGCGGTAAGATCCT
TGAGAGTTTTCGCCCCGAAGAACGTTTTCCAATGATGAGCACTTTTAAAGTTCTGCTATGTGGCGCGGTA
TTATCCCGTATTGACGCCGGGCAAGAGCAACTCGGTCGCCGCATACACTATTCTCAGAATGACTTGGTTG
AGTACTCACCAGTCACAGAAAAGCATCTTACGGATGGCATGACAGTAAGAGAATTATGCAGTGCTGCCAT
AACCATGAGTGATAACACTGCGGCCAACTTACTTCTGACAACGATCGGAGGACCGAAGGAGCTAACCGCT
TTTTTGCACAACATGGGGGATCATGTAACTCGCCTTGATCGTTGGGAACCGGAGCTGAATGAAGCCATAC
CAAACGACGAGCGTGACACCACGATGCCTGTAGCAATGGCAACAACGTTGCGCAAACTATTAACTGGCGA
ACTACTTACTCTAGCTTCCCGGCAACAATTAATAGACTGGATGGAGGCGGATAAAGTTGCAGGACCACTT
CTGCGCTCGGCCCTTCCGGCTGGCTGGTTTATTGCTGATAAATCTGGAGCCGGTGAGCGTGGGTCTCGCG
GTATCATTGCAGCACTGGGGCCAGATGGTAAGCCCTCCCGTATCGTAGTTATCTACACGACGGGGAGTCA
GGCAACTATGGATGAACGAAATAGACAGATCGCTGAGATAGGTGCCTCACTGATTAAGCATTGGTAACTG
TCAGACCAAGTTTACTCATATATACTTTAGATTGATTTAAAACTTCATTTTTAATTTAAAAGGATCTAGG
TGAAGATCCTTTTTGATAATCTCATGACCAAAATCCCTTAACGTGAGTTTTCGTTCCACTGAGCGTCAGA
CCCCGTAGAAAAGATCAAAGGATCTTCTTGAGATCCTTTTTTTCTGCGCGTAATCTGCTGCTTGCAAACA
AAAAAACCACCGCTACCAGCGGTGGTTTGTTTGCCGGATCAAGAGCTACCAACTCTTTTTCCGAAGGTAA
CTGGCTTCAGCAGAGCGCAGATACCAAATACTGTTCTTCTAGTGTAGCCGTAGTTAGGCCACCACTTCAA
GAACTCTGTAGCACCGCCTACATACCTCGCTCTGCTAATCCTGTTACCAGTGGCTGCTGCCAGTGGCGAT
AAGTCGTGTCTTACCGGGTTGGACTCAAGACGATAGTTACCGGATAAGGCGCAGCGGTCGGGCTGAACGG
GGGGTTCGTGCACACAGCCCAGCTTGGAGCGAACGACCTACACCGAACTGAGATACCTACAGCGTGAGCT
ATGAGAAAGCGCCACGCTTCCCGAAGGGAGAAAGGCGGACAGGTATCCGGTAAGCGGCAGGGTCGGAACA
GGAGAGCGCACGAGGGAGCTTCCAGGGGGAAACGCCTGGTATCTTTATAGTCCTGTCGGGTTTCGCCACC
TCTGACTTGAGCGTCGATTTTTGTGATGCTCGTCAGGGGGGCGGAGCCTATGGAAAAACGCCAGCAACGC
GGCCTTTTTACGGTTCCTGGCCTTTTGCTGGCCTTTTGCTCACATGTTCTTTCCTGCGTTATCCCCTGAT
TCTGTGGATAACCGTATTACCGCCTTTGAGTGAGCTGATACCGCTCGCCGCAGCCGAACGACCGAGCGCA
GCGAGTCAGTGAGCGAGGAAGCGGAAGAGCGCCCAATACGCAAACCGCCTCTCCCCGCGCGTTGGCCGAT
TCATTAATGCAGCTGGCACGACAGGTTTCCCGACTGGAAAGCGGGCAGTGAGCGCAACGCAATTAATGTG
AGTTAGCTCACTCATTAGGCACCCCAGGCTTTACACTTTATGCTTCCGGCTCGTATGTTGTGTGGAATTG
TGAGCGGATAACAATTTCACACAGGAAACAGCTATGACCATGATTACGCCAAGCGCGCAATTAACCCTCA
CTAAAGGGAACAAAAGCTGGAGCTGCAAGCTTAATGTAGTCTTATGCAATACTCTTGTAGTCTTGCAACA
TGGTAACGATGAGTTAGCAACATGCCTTACAAGGAGAGAAAAAGCACCGTGCATGCCGATTGGTGGAAGT
AAGGTGGTACGATCGTGCCTTATTAGGAAGGCAACAGACGGGTCTGACATGGATTGGACGAACCACTGAA
TTGCCGCATTGCAGAGATATTGTATTTAAGTGCCTAGCTCGATACATAAACGGGTCTCTCTGGTTAGACC
AGATCTGAGCCTGGGAGCTCTCTGGCTAACTAGGGAACCCACTGCTTAAGCCTCAATAAAGCTTGCCTTG
AGTGCTTCAAGTAGTGTGTGCCCGTCTGTTGTGTGACTCTGGTAACTAGAGATCCCTCAGACCCTTTTAG
TCAGTGTGGAAAATCTCTAGCAGTGGCGCCCGAACAGGGACTTGAAAGCGAAAGGGAAACCAGAGGAGCT
CTCTCGACGCAGGACTCGGCTTGCTGAAGCGCGCACGGCAAGAGGCGAGGGGCGGCGACTGGTGAGTACG
CCAAAAATTTTGACTAGCGGAGGCTAGAAGGAGAGAGATGGGTGCGAGAGCGTCAGTATTAAGCGGGGGA
GAATTAGATCGCGATGGGAAAAAATTCGGTTAAGGCCAGGGGGAAAGAAAAAATATAAATTAAAACATAT
AGTATGGGCAAGCAGGGAGCTAGAACGATTCGCAGTTAATCCTGGCCTGTTAGAAACATCAGAAGGCTGT
AGACAAATACTGGGACAGCTACAACCATCCCTTCAGACAGGATCAGAAGAACTTAGATCATTATATAATA
CAGTAGCAACCCTCTATTGTGTGCATCAAAGGATAGAGATAAAAGACACCAAGGAAGCTTTAGACAAGAT
AGAGGAAGAGCAAAACAAAAGTAAGACCACCGCACAGCAAGCGGCCGCTGATCTTCAGACCTGGAGGAGG
AGATATGAGGGACAATTGGAGAAGTGAATTATATAAATATAAAGTAGTAAAAATTGAACCATTAGGAGTA
GCACCCACCAAGGCAAAGAGAAGAGTGGTGCAGAGAGAAAAAAGAGCAGTGGGAATAGGAGCTTTGTTCC
TTGGGTTCTTGGGAGCAGCAGGAAGCACTATGGGCGCAGCGTCAATGACGCTGACGGTACAGGCCAGACA
ATTATTGTCTGGTATAGTGCAGCAGCAGAACAATTTGCTGAGGGCTATTGAGGCGCAACAGCATCTGTTG
CAACTCACAGTCTGGGGCATCAAGCAGCTCCAGGCAAGAATCCTGGCTGTGGAAAGATACCTAAAGGATC
AACAGCTCCTGGGGATTTGGGGTTGCTCTGGAAAACTCATTTGCACCACTGCTGTGCCTTGGAATGCTAG
TTGGAGTAATAAATCTCTGGAACAGATTTGGAATCACACGACCTGGATGGAGTGGGACAGAGAAATTAAC
AATTACACAAGCTTAATACACTCCTTAATTGAAGAATCGCAAAACCAGCAAGAAAAGAATGAACAAGAAT
TATTGGAATTAGATAAATGGGCAAGTTTGTGGAATTGGTTTAACATAACAAATTGGCTGTGGTATATAAA
ATTATTCATAATGATAGTAGGAGGCTTGGTAGGTTTAAGAATAGTTTTTGCTGTACTTTCTATAGTGAAT
AGAGTTAGGCAGGGATATTCACCATTATCGTTTCAGACCCACCTCCCAACCCCGAGGGGACCCAGAGAGG
GCCTATTTCCCATGATTCCTTCATATTTGCATATACGATACAAGGCTGTTAGAGAGATAATTAGAATTAA
TTTGACTGTAAACACAAAGATATTAGTACAAAATACGTGACGTAGAAAGTAATAATTTCTTGGGTAGTTT
GCAGTTTTAAAATTATGTTTTAAAATGGACTATCATATGCTTACCGTAACTTGAAAGTATTTCGATTTCT
TGGCTTTATATATCTTGTGGAAAGGACGAAACACCGGGAAGGGGCTATGTCAGAAGGTTTTAGAGCTAGA
AATAGCAAGTTAAAATAAGGCTAGTCCGTTATCAACTTGAAAAAGTGGCACCGAGTCGGTGCTTTTTTAA
GCTTGGCGTAACTAGATCTTGAGACAAATGGCAGTATTCATCCACAATTTTAAAAGAAAAGGGGGGATTG
GGGGGTACAGTGCAGGGGAAAGAATAGTAGACATAATAGCAACAGACATACAAACTAAAGAATTACAAAA
ACAAATTACAAAAATTCAAAATTTTCGGGTTTATTACAGGGACAGCAGAGATCCACTTTGGCGCCGGCTC
GAGGGGG
