>Addgene plasmid #77449 | ITK gRNA (BRDN0001147252) | depositor partial sequence | sequence record 144909 | Target Sequence
GGAAGGGGCTATGTCAGAAG
