>Addgene plasmid #77449 | ITK gRNA (BRDN0001147252) | addgene partial sequence | sequence record 187781 | hU6-F
CGTAGAAAGTAATAATTTCTTGGGTAGTTTGCAGTTTTAAAATTATGTTTTAAAATGGACTATCATATGC
TTACCGTAACTTGAAAGTATTTCGATTTCTTGGCTTTATATATCTTGTGGAAAGGACGAAACACCGGGAA
GGGGCTATGTCAGAAGGTTTTAGAGCTAGAAATAGCAAGTTAAAATAAGGCTAGTCCGTTATCAACTTGA
AAAAGTGGCACCGAGTCGGTGCTTTTTTAAGCTTGGCGTAACTAGATCTTGAGACAAATGGCAGTATTCA
TCCACAATTTTAAAAGAAAAGGGGGGATTGGGGGGTACAGTGCANGGGAAAGAATANTANACATAATAGC
AACAGACATACAAACTAAAGAATTACNAAAACAAATTACNNANATTCAAAATTTNCGGGTTCANTACNGG
GACANCNNANATCCNCTTTGGCGCCGGCNCNNNGGNGCCNGGNNNCNNNNNNGGNNNAANNNNNNNNCNN
ANNNANCCCCNGCNNCNNANGNNNNNNNCCNNNNCNNNNNNNNNNNNNGNNNNNNNNNNNCNNNNCNCNN
NNNNNNCCNN
